Addgene plasmid #227227: H111Q USP7 TRAF
Purpose: Expresses human TRAF-like domain of USP7 with a N-terminal cleavable 6His tag in E. coli
Depositing lab: Irina Bezsonova. Depositing organization: University of Connecticut Health Center. Publication: Mechanisms of USP7/MAGEL2 Complex Assembly and Its Mutational Disruption in Neurodevelopmental Diseases. Korchak EJ, Soriano GA, Semenova I, Hao B, Stepihar D, Bayat T, Tacer KF, Bezsonova I. bioRxiv [Preprint]. 2026 Apr 28:2026.04.24.720667. doi: 10.64898/2026.04.24.720667. PubMed 42094436.
Backbone
  Vector backbone: pET28b
  Backbone manufacturer: Novagen, 69865-4
  Backbone size w/o insert (bp): 5368
  Vector type: Bacterial Expression
Growth in bacteria
  Bacterial resistance: Kanamycin, 50 μg/mL
  Growth temperature: 37°C
  Growth strain: DH5alpha
  Copy number: Low Copy
Gene/Insert
  Gene/Insert name: USP7 (Ubiquitin carboxyl-terminal hydrolase 7) (alt name: HAUSP)
  Species: H. sapiens (human)
  Insert size (bp): 432
  Mutation: H111Q; aa 62-205
  Entrez Gene: USP7 (a.k.a. C16DELp13.2, DEL16P13.2, HAFOUS, HAUSP, TEF1)
  Promoter: T7-promoter
  Tag / fusion protein: 6His (N terminal on insert)
  Cloning method: Gene Synthesis
  Sequencing primers: 5′ T7; 3′ T7-term
Terms and licenses: Academic/Nonprofit Terms; Industry Terms: Not Available to Industry
Depositor comments: TRAF-like domain of USP7 Hao-Fountain patient mutation H111Q
How to cite: H111Q USP7 TRAF was a gift from Irina Bezsonova (Addgene plasmid # 227227 ; http://n2t.net/addgene:227227 ; RRID:Addgene_227227)
