[The description below was written by a language model from this plasmid's Addgene catalogue record and pLannotate feature annotations shown in this document.]
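Description:
H111Q USP7 TRAF is a bacterial expression plasmid built on the pET28b backbone for producing a mutant fragment of human USP7 (also known as HAUSP) in E. coli. It is maintained through a pBR322-type ColE1 origin accompanied by the bom region and the rop gene, consistent with the low copy number listed in the record, and is selected with kanamycin via an aminoglycoside phosphotransferase gene. An f1 origin is also present. The short tetracycline-resistance, AmpR promoter and solubility-tag matches in the annotation are fragments, most likely backbone remnants rather than functional elements.

The insert is a 432 bp synthesized coding sequence for residues 62–205 of USP7, the TRAF-like domain, carrying the H111Q substitution, which the depositor describes as a Hao-Fountain syndrome patient mutation. Expression is driven by a T7 promoter followed by a lac operator and the phage T7 gene 10 ribosome binding site, and ends at the T7 terminator. The plasmid-encoded lacI repressor keeps the cassette off until IPTG is added, in a host strain that supplies T7 RNA polymerase. The domain is fused to an N-terminal 6His tag for metal-affinity purification. The feature table places a thrombin site and a partial match to a TEV protease site between the tag and the USP7 sequence, in line with the tag being described as cleavable, although the record does not say which protease is intended for tag removal.

The construct is suited to preparing recombinant mutant TRAF domain for biochemical or structural work. The associated publication concerns USP7/MAGEL2 complex assembly and its disruption by neurodevelopmental disease mutations.
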