Features (pLannotate 1.2.2; 21 found; start..end, strand, type, name):
      1..589     +  rep_origin     ori: high-copy-number ColE1/pMB1/pBR322/pUC origin of replication
    775..914     -  misc_feature   bom: basis of mobility region from pBR322
   1016..1207    -  CDS            rop: Rop protein, which maintains plasmids at low copy number; rop
   1224..1604    +  CDS            YPB1_ECOLX: Protein predicted: Swiss-Prot protein existence level 4. From Escherichia coli.
   1676..1967    -  CDS            TcR (fragment): tetracycline efflux protein; tet; confers resistance to tetracycline
   1982..2003    -  protein_bind   CAP binding site: CAP binding activates transcription in the presence of cAMP. E. coli catabolite activator protein
   2016..3098    -  CDS            lacI: lac repressor; lacI; The lac repressor binds to the lac operator to inhibit transcription in E. coli. This inhibition can be relieved by adding lactose or isopropyl-β-D-thiogalactopyranoside (IPTG).
   3099..3176    -  promoter       lacI promoter: lacI
   3184..3463    -  CDS            TcR (fragment): tetracycline efflux protein; tet; confers resistance to tetracycline
   3485..3503    +  promoter       T7 promoter: promoter for bacteriophage T7 RNA polymerase
   3504..3528    +  protein_bind   lac operator: The lac repressor binds to the lac operator to inhibit transcription in E. coli. This inhibition can be relieved by adding lactose or isopropyl-β-D-thiogalactopyranoside (IPTG). lac repressor encoded by lacI
   3543..3565    +  RBS            RBS: efficient ribosome binding site from bacteriophage T7 gene 10 (Olins and Rangwala, 1989)
   3584..3600    +  CDS            capTEV™ (fragment): composite tag for in vivo biotinylation, TEV protease cleavage, and 6xHis tagging
   3611..3628    +  CDS            thrombin site: thrombin recognition and cleavage site
   3641..3660    +  CDS            TEV site (fragment): tobacco etch virus (TEV) protease recognition and cleavage site
   3662..4093    +  CDS            USP7 (fragment): UBP7_HUMAN - Also known as HAUSP. Experimental evidence at protein level: Swiss-Prot protein existence level 1. (Microbial infection) Contributes to the overall stabilization and trans-activation capability of the herpesvirus 1 trans-acting transcriptional protein ICP0/VMW110 during HSV-1 infection. From Homo sapiens (Human).
   4167..4216    +  CDS            SET1 (fragment): solubility-enhancement tag derived from T7 phage gene 10B
   4224..4271    +  terminator     T7 terminator: transcription terminator for bacteriophage T7 RNA polymerase
   4308..4736    +  rep_origin     f1 ori (sequence partly withheld): f1 bacteriophage origin of replication; arrow indicates direction of (+) strand synthesis
   4789..4846    +  promoter       AmpR promoter (fragment): bla
   4855..5670    -  CDS            KanR: aminoglycoside phosphotransferase; aph(3')-Ia; confers resistance to kanamycin in bacteria or G418 (Geneticin®) in eukaryotes
>Addgene plasmid #227227 | H111Q USP7 TRAF | addgene full sequence | sequence record 449602 | Addgene NGS Result
TTGAGATCCTTTTTTTCTGCGCGTAATCTGCTGCTTGCAAACAAAAAAACCACCGCTACCAGCGGTGGTT
TGTTTGCCGGATCAAGAGCTACCAACTCTTTTTCCGAAGGTAACTGGCTTCAGCAGAGCGCAGATACCAA
ATACTGTCCTTCTAGTGTAGCCGTAGTTAGGCCACCACTTCAAGAACTCTGTAGCACCGCCTACATACCT
CGCTCTGCTAATCCTGTTACCAGTGGCTGCTGCCAGTGGCGATAAGTCGTGTCTTACCGGGTTGGACTCA
AGACGATAGTTACCGGATAAGGCGCAGCGGTCGGGCTGAACGGGGGGTTCGTGCACACAGCCCAGCTTGG
AGCGAACGACCTACACCGAACTGAGATACCTACAGCGTGAGCTATGAGAAAGCGCCACGCTTCCCGAAGG
GAGAAAGGCGGACAGGTATCCGGTAAGCGGCAGGGTCGGAACAGGAGAGCGCACGAGGGAGCTTCCAGGG
GGAAACGCCTGGTATCTTTATAGTCCTGTCGGGTTTCGCCACCTCTGACTTGAGCGTCGATTTTTGTGAT
GCTCGTCAGGGGGGCGGAGCCTATGGAAAAACGCCAGCAACGCGGCCTTTTTACGGTTCCTGGCCTTTTG
CTGGCCTTTTGCTCACATGTTCTTTCCTGCGTTATCCCCTGATTCTGTGGATAACCGTATTACCGCCTTT
GAGTGAGCTGATACCGCTCGCCGCAGCCGAACGACCGAGCGCAGCGAGTCAGTGAGCGAGGAAGCGGAAG
AGCGCCTGATGCGGTATTTTCTCCTTACGCATCTGTGCGGTATTTCACACCGCAATGGTGCACTCTCAGT
ACAATCTGCTCTGATGCCGCATAGTTAAGCCAGTATACACTCCGCTATCGCTACGTGACTGGGTCATGGC
TGCGCCCCGACACCCGCCAACACCCGCTGACGCGCCCTGACGGGCTTGTCTGCTCCCGGCATCCGCTTAC
AGACAAGCTGTGACCGTCTCCGGGAGCTGCATGTGTCAGAGGTTTTCACCGTCATCACCGAAACGCGCGA
GGCAGCTGCGGTAAAGCTCATCAGCGTGGTCGTGAAGCGATTCACAGATGTCTGCCTGTTCATCCGCGTC
CAGCTCGTTGAGTTTCTCCAGAAGCGTTAATGTCTGGCTTCTGATAAAGCGGGCCATGTTAAGGGCGGTT
TTTTCCTGTTTGGTCACTGATGCCTCCGTGTAAGGGGGATTTCTGTTCATGGGGGTAATGATACCGATGA
AACGAGAGAGGATGCTCACGATACGGGTTACTGATGATGAACATGCCCGGTTACTGGAACGTTGTGAGGG
TAAACAACTGGCGGTATGGATGCGGCGGGACCAGAGAAAAATCACTCAGGGTCAATGCCAGCGCTTCGTT
AATACAGATGTAGGTGTTCCACAGGGTAGCCAGCAGCATCCTGCGATGCAGATCCGGAACATAATGGTGC
AGGGCGCTGACTTCCGCGTTTCCAGACTTTACGAAACACGGAAACCGAAGACCATTCATGTTGTTGCTCA
GGTCGCAGACGTTTTGCAGCAGCAGTCGCTTCACGTTCGCTCGCGTATCGGTGATTCATTCTGCTAACCA
GTAAGGCAACCCCGCCAGCCTAGCCGGGTCCTCAACGACAGGAGCACGATCATGCGCACCCGTGGGGCCG
CCATGCCGGCGATAATGGCCTGCTTCTCGCCGAAACGTTTGGTGGCGGGACCAGTGACGAAGGCTTGAGC
GAGGGCGTGCAAGATTCCGAATACCGCAAGCGACAGGCCGATCATCGTCGCGCTCCAGCGAAAGCGGTCC
TCGCCGAAAATGACCCAGAGCGCTGCCGGCACCTGTCCTACGAGTTGCATGATAAAGAAGACAGTCATAA
GTGCGGCGACGATAGTCATGCCCCGCGCCCACCGGAAGGAGCTGACTGGGTTGAAGGCTCTCAAGGGCAT
CGGTCGAGATCCCGGTGCCTAATGAGTGAGCTAACTTACATTAATTGCGTTGCGCTCACTGCCCGCTTTC
CAGTCGGGAAACCTGTCGTGCCAGCTGCATTAATGAATCGGCCAACGCGCGGGGAGAGGCGGTTTGCGTA
TTGGGCGCCAGGGTGGTTTTTCTTTTCACCAGTGAGACGGGCAACAGCTGATTGCCCTTCACCGCCTGGC
CCTGAGAGAGTTGCAGCAAGCGGTCCACGCTGGTTTGCCCCAGCAGGCGAAAATCCTGTTTGATGGTGGT
TAACGGCGGGATATAACATGAGCTGTCTTCGGTATCGTCGTATCCCACTACCGAGATATCCGCACCAACG
CGCAGCCCGGACTCGGTAATGGCGCGCATTGCGCCCAGCGCCATCTGATCGTTGGCAACCAGCATCGCAG
TGGGAACGATGCCCTCATTCAGCATTTGCATGGTTTGTTGAAAACCGGACATGGCACTCCAGTCGCCTTC
CCGTTCCGCTATCGGCTGAATTTGATTGCGAGTGAGATATTTATGCCAGCCAGCCAGACGCAGACGCGCC
GAGACAGAACTTAATGGGCCCGCTAACAGCGCGATTTGCTGGTGACCCAATGCGACCAGATGCTCCACGC
CCAGTCGCGTACCGTCTTCATGGGAGAAAATAATACTGTTGATGGGTGTCTGGTCAGAGACATCAAGAAA
TAACGCCGGAACATTAGTGCAGGCAGCTTCCACAGCAATGGCATCCTGGTCATCCAGCGGATAGTTAATG
ATCAGCCCACTGACGCGTTGCGCGAGAAGATTGTGCACCGCCGCTTTACAGGCTTCGACGCCGCTTCGTT
CTACCATCGACACCACCACGCTGGCACCCAGTTGATCGGCGCGAGATTTAATCGCCGCGACAATTTGCGA
CGGCGCGTGCAGGGCCAGACTGGAGGTGGCAACGCCAATCAGCAACGACTGTTTGCCCGCCAGTTGTTGT
GCCACGCGGTTGGGAATGTAATTCAGCTCCGCCATCGCCGCTTCCACTTTTTCCCGCGTTTTCGCAGAAA
CGTGGCTGGCCTGGTTCACCACGCGGGAAACGGTCTGATAAGAGACACCGGCATACTCTGCGACATCGTA
TAACGTTACTGGTTTCACATTCACCACCCTGAATTGACTCTCTTCCGGGCGCTATCATGCCATACCGCGA
AAGGTTTTGCGCCATTCGATGGTGTCCGGGATCTCGACGCTCTCCCTTATGCGACTCCTGCATTAGGAAG
CAGCCCAGTAGTAGGTTGAGGCCGTTGAGCACCGCCGCCGCAAGGAATGGTGCATGCAAGGAGATGGCGC
CCAACAGTCCCCCGGCCACGGGGCCTGCCACCATACCCACGCCGAAACAAGCGCTCATGAGCCCGAAGTG
GCGAGCCCGATCTTCCCCATCGGTGATGTCGGCGATATAGGCGCCAGCAACCGCACCTGTGGCGCCGGTG
ATGCCGGCCACGATGCGTCCGGCGTAGAGGATCGAGATCTCGATCCCGCGAAATTAATACGACTCACTAT
AGGGGAATTGTGAGCGGATAACAATTCCCCTCTAGAAATAATTTTGTTTAACTTTAAGAAGGAGATATAC
CATGGGCAGCAGCCATCATCATCATCATCACAGCAGCGGCCTGGTGCCGCGCGGCAGCCATATGGGATCC
GAAAACCTGTATTTTCAGGGTGATACCTCGTGGCGCAGCGAAGCAACCTTTCAATTTACCGTGGAACGCT
TTAGCCGTCTGTCCGAATCTGTCCTGTCACCGCCGTGCTTTGTCCGTAACCTGCCGTGGAAAATTATGGT
GATGCCGCGTTTCTATCCGGACCGTCCGCAGCAGAAGTCCGTGGGCTTTTTCCTGCAATGCAACGCGGAA
AGCGATTCTACCAGTTGGTCCTGTCACGCGCAGGCCGTTCTGAAAATTATCAATTACCGCGATGACGAAA
AGTCATTTTCGCGTCGCATTAGCCACCTGTTTTTCCACAAAGAAAACGACTGGGGCTTTAGCAATTTCAT
GGCGTGGTCTGAAGTTACCGATCCGGAAAAAGGTTTCATCGATGACGATAAGGTCACGTTTGAAGTGTTC
GTTCAAGCAGATGCTCCGCATGGTGTCGCCTGGTAACTCGAGGAATTCGAGCTCCGTCGACAAGCTTGCG
GCCGCACTCGAGCACCACCACCACCACTGAGATCCGGCTGCTAACAAAGCCCGAAAGGAAGCTGAGTTGG
CTGCTGCCACCGCTGAGCAATAACTAGCATAACCCCTTGGGGCCTCTAAACGGGTCTTGAGGGGTTTTTT
GCTGAAAGGAGGAACTATATCCGGATTGGCGAATGGG
[124 nt withheld, positions 4308-4431]
C
[91 nt withheld, positions 4433-4523]
A
[49 nt withheld, positions 4525-4573]
CCTTTGACGTTGGAGTCCACGTTCTTT
[37 nt withheld, positions 4601-4637]
ACCCTATCTCGGTCTATTCTTTTGATTTATAAGGGATTTTGCCGATTTCGGCCTATTGGTTAAAAAATGA
GCTGATTTAACAAAAATTTAACGCGAATTTTAACAAAATATTAACGCTTACAATTTAGGTGGCACTTTTC
GGGGAAATGTGCGCGGAACCCCTATTTGTTTATTTTTCTAAATACATTCAAATATGTATCCGCTCATGAA
TTAATTCTTAGAAAAACTCATCGAGCATCAAATGAAACTGCAATTTATTCATATCAGGATTATCAATACC
ATATTTTTGAAAAAGCCGTTTCTGTAATGAAGGAGAAAACTCACCGAGGCAGTTCCATAGGATGGCAAGA
TCCTGGTATCGGTCTGCGATTCCGACTCGTCCAACATCAATACAACCTATTAATTTCCCCTCGTCAAAAA
TAAGGTTATCAAGTGAGAAATCACCATGAGTGACGACTGAATCCGGTGAGAATGGCAAAAGTTTATGCAT
TTCTTTCCAGACTTGTTCAACAGGCCAGCCATTACGCTCGTCATCAAAATCACTCGCATCAACCAAACCG
TTATTCATTCGTGATTGCGCCTGAGCGAGACGAAATACGCGATCGCTGTTAAAAGGACAATTACAAACAG
GAATCGAATGCAACCGGCGCAGGAACACTGCCAGCGCATCAACAATATTTTCACCTGAATCAGGATATTC
TTCTAATACCTGGAATGCTGTTTTCCCGGGGATCGCAGTGGTGAGTAACCATGCATCATCAGGAGTACGG
ATAAAATGCTTGATGGTCGGAAGAGGCATAAATTCCGTCAGCCAGTTTAGTCTGACCATCTCATCTGTAA
CATCATTGGCAACGCTACCTTTGCCATGTTTCAGAAACAACTCTGGCGCATCGGGCTTCCCATACAATCG
ATAGATTGTCGCACCTGATTGCCCGACATTATCGCGAGCCCATTTATACCCATATAAATCAGCATCCATG
TTGGAATTTAATCGCGGCCTAGAGCAAGACGTTTCCCGTTGAATATGGCTCATAACACCCCTTGTATTAC
TGTTTATGTAAGCAGACAGTTTTATTGTTCATGACCAAAATCCCTTAACGTGAGTTTTCGTTCCACTGAG
CGTCAGACCCCGTAGAAAAGATCAAAGGATCTTC
